>Addgene plasmid #185283 | pST_H2FLK5_CAEEL_30-800 (pBS0864) | addgene full sequence | sequence record 363889 | Addgene NGS Result
TCGGGAGATCTCCCGATCCCCTATGGTGCACTCTCAGTACAATCTGCTCTGATGCCGCATAGTTAAGCCA
GTATCTGCTCCCTGCTTGTGTGTTGGAGGTCGCTGAGTAGTGCGCGAGCAAAATTTAAGCTACAACAAGG
CAAGGCTTGACCGACAATTGCATGAAGAATCTGCTTAGGGTTAGGCGTTTTGCGCTGCTTCGCGATGTAC
GGGCCAGATATACGCGTTGACATTGATTATTGACTAGTTATTAATAGTAATCAATTACGGGGTCATTAGT
TCATAGCCCATATATGGAGTTCCGCGTTACATAACTTACGGTAAATGGCCCGCCTGGCTGACCGCCCAAC
GACCCCCGCCCATTGACGTCAATAATGACGTATGTTCCCATAGTAACGCCAATAGGGACTTTCCATTGAC
GTCAATGGGTGGAGTATTTACGGTAAACTGCCCACTTGGCAGTACATCAAGTGTATCATATGCCAAGTAC
GCCCCCTATTGACGTCAATGACGGTAAATGGCCCGCCTGGCATTATGCCCAGTACATGACCTTATGGGAC
TTTCCTACTTGGCAGTACATCTACGTATTAGTCATCGCTATTACCATGGTGATGCGGTTTTGGCAGTACA
TCAATGGGCGTGGATAGCGGTTTGACTCACGGGGATTTCCAAGTCTCCACCCCATTGACGTCAATGGGAG
TTTGTTTTGGCACCAAAATCAACGGGACTTTCCAAAATGTCGTAACAACTCCGCCCCATTGACGCAAATG
GGCGGTAGGCGTGTACGGTGGGAGGTCTATATAAGCAGAGCTCTCTGGCTAACTAGAGAACCCACTGCTT
ACTGGCTTATCGAAATTAATACGACTCACTATAGGGAGACCCAAGCTGGCTAGCCACCATGAAGAAGTTG
GTGGATGAGGTGATACCCGTGGCACAGGGACAGGTTGGGAACCAGCATTTTGACGAGCCTAAGTCCCAGA
AAACCCCGCCATCTAGCTTGAATGACAGCTACGCAGAGGAGCTGCTCGAGGCAAAATTGATTAACACCGA
CGAATCCAGCAACACTACCCACAATAAGATGAGCTTTATGGATAAGGTCAAGGACACTGCCAACTCTGCT
TACGAGTCCGTAGAAAATACAGCCGTTGGGGCAAAGGACGGGGTAGTGGGTGCCTTCAACACTGTGGGTG
AGAAAATTGGCGGCGCCTACGATTCTACAAAACAATATGCTTCTGATAAAGTGTCTGCCGCCGGTGACTA
TGCTTCAGAGGCAGGAAAGAAGGTCGGAGACGCCGAAGACAGCATGATACAGGGCGCGTACGACGCAAAG
GATAGCGCTAAAGAAAGCGCCTCTAATGCCGGGAACAAGATTTCTAACGCATTCACCTCTCTGAAGGACT
CAATCACCGGCGACAACGCCCACAAGACTGGGGAAGCCCTGAATGACAATTACGAAAGTGTCAAGGAGAG
CGCGTCAGAGGCTGCCGATAGACTTAAAGAACCAGCACAGAACACGGCAGACAACGCCAAGGACTTGGCA
AACCAGACCGGCGAGGAGATGTCCGATGCATTTGAGAGCGTCAAGCAGCTGACAAGTGATACAGCTGAGA
ACGCCAAGGAAAACGCCCACGACGCGGCCGACACCGCCAAATCTTACAAAGACAAAGCCGGGGAGAAAGC
CTCTGGGATACTTGACTCTTTCAAAGCACACGCTTCCGACGCAAAGGACTCTGTCGAAAACAAGGCATCA
GACGCATATAACTCCGCCAAGGATAAGGCCGGTGACGCCTGGGATTCTACGAAAGACGCTGCGGGCGACG
CAAAAGACAAGACCAAATCCTTCACAGAAAAGGTCGGGGATAAAATTAGCGGAGCCTATGACAGTGTCAA
AGAGAAAGCGAGTGACGTGGCCGACAGCTTCAAGGCTCATAGCACGGACAGCAAGGACAACGTGGAGAAT
AAGGCAGCCGACGCATATAACACCGCCAAGGATAAGGCCTCAGACGCATGGGACAAAACAAAGGATAAGG
CAGGCGAGGCGAAGGATAAGATGGGTGACGCATGGGACACCACCAAAGATAAAGCAGGGGACGCCTGGGA
CACTACCAAGGACAAGGCCGGAGACGGAAAGGGTAAGGCAGGCGACGCCTGGGACACGACCAAAGATAAA
GCATCCGACGCCTGGGACACCACGAAGGACAAGGCCGGTGAGGCTAAAGATAAGATGGGCGAGGCTTGGG
ACCATACCAAGGATAAAGCAGGCGAGGCTAAGGACAAGGCTTCCGACGCTGCAGATGACGCTCAGGGCAA
AAGTAAGAGCATGACCGAAAAGATTGGTGATTCAATCTCTGGCGCTTGGGAGAGTACCAAAGATACCGCA
GTCAGCGCTAAGGACAAGACCGCTGAGGCTGCAGGAAAAGTCGGTGATAGTATTTCCGGCGCTTACGACA
CCGTCAAGGAGAAAGCTTCTGATATCGCCGACTCTTTCAAGGCCCACAGTACCGACTCCAAAGACAACGT
TGAGAACAAGGCCGCGGACGCCTACAACTCTGCCAAGGACAAAGCCAGTGACGCGTGGGACAAAACAAAA
GACAAGGCTGGCGACGCTAAAGATAAAGCTGCAGACGCCTGGGACACAACTAAGGACAAAGCCGGTGACG
CCTGGGACTCCACGAAAGACCACGCAGCTGACGCAAAAGACAAGGCCAGCGATGCAGCCGGGGACGCGAA
AGATAAATCTAAGTCCCTCACTGAAAAGGCGGGAGACGCAATATCAGGCGCATACGACTCTGTGAAGGAG
AAAGCATCTGACATCGCTGACTCATTTAAGGCCCACTCCACCAACAGCAAAGACAACGTGGAAAACAAAG
CAAGCGACGCGTACAACTCCGCCAAGGACAAGGCATCCGACGCTTGGGACAAAACGAAAGATAAGGCCGG
TGAGGCTAAAGACAAAGCTGGCGACGCTTGGGATAATACCAAGGATAAAGCTGGGAACGCATGGGACTCA
ACAAAGGATAAAGCATCCGACGCCTGGGACACCACAAAAGATAAGGCGTCAGACGCCAAAGAGTCTGCGG
GCGACGCTGCAGACAGTGCCAAAGACAAGAGTAAAAGCATTACGGAGACCATCGGCGACAAGATAAGCGG
AGCCTACGATTCCGTCAAGGAAAAGGCTTCCGACGTGGCCGATTCCTTTAAAGCGCATAGCTCTTAGACC
CGCTGATCAGCCTCGACTGTGCCTTCTAGTTGCCAGCCATCTGTTGTTTGCCCCTCCCCCGTGCCTTCCT
TGACCCTGGAAGGTGCCACTCCCACTGTCCTTTCCTAATAAAATGAGGAAATTGCATCGCATTGTCTGAG
TAGGTGTCATTCTATTCTGGGGGGTGGGGTGGGGCAGGACAGCAAGGGGGAGGATTGGGAAGACAATAGC
AGGCATGCTGGGGATGCGGTGGGCTCTATGGCTTCTGAGGCGGAAAGAACCAGCTGGGGCTCTAGGGGGT
ATCCCC
[124 nt withheld, positions 3507-3630]
C
[91 nt withheld, positions 3632-3722]
A
[49 nt withheld, positions 3724-3772]
CCTTTGACGTTGGAGTCCACGTTCTTT
[37 nt withheld, positions 3800-3836]
ACCCTATCTCGGTCTATTCTTTTGATTTATAAGGGATTTTGCCGATTTCGGCCTATTGGTTAAAAAATGA
GCTGATTTAACAAAAATTTAACGCGAATTAATTCTGTGGAATGTGTGTCAGTTAGGGTGTGGAAAGTCCC
CAGGCTCCCCAGCAGGCAGAAGTATGCAAAGCATGCATCTCAATTAGTCAGCAACCAGGTGTGGAAAGTC
CCCAGGCTCCCCAGCAGGCAGAAGTATGCAAAGCATGCATCTCAATTAGTCAGCAACCATAGTCCCGCCC
CTAACTCCGCCCATCCCGCCCCTAACTCCGCCCAGTTCCGCCCATTCTCCGCCCCATGGCTGACTAATTT
TTTTTATTTATGCAGAGGCCGAGGCCGCCTCTGCCTCTGAGCTATTCCAGAAGTAGTGAGGAGGCTTTTT
TGGAGGCCTAGGCTTTTGCAAAAAGCTCCCGGGAGCTTGTATATCCATTTTCGGATCTGATCAGCACGTG
TTGACAATTAATCATCGGCATAGTATATCGGCATAGTATAATACGACAAGGTGAGGAACTAAACCATGGC
CAAGTTGACCAGTGCCGTTCCGGTGCTCACCGCGCGCGACGTCGCCGGAGCGGTCGAGTTCTGGACCGAC
CGGCTCGGGTTCTCCCGGGACTTCGTGGAGGACGACTTCGCCGGTGTGGTCCGGGACGACGTGACCCTGT
TCATCAGCGCGGTCCAGGACCAGGTGGTGCCGGACAACACCCTGGCCTGGGTGTGGGTGCGCGGCCTGGA
CGAGCTGTACGCCGAGTGGTCGGAGGTCGTGTCCACGAACTTCCGGGACGCCTCCGGGCCGGCCATGACC
GAGATCGGCGAGCAGCCGTGGGGGCGGGAGTTCGCCCTGCGCGACCCGGCCGGCAACTGCGTGCACTTCG
TGGCCGAGGAGCAGGACTGACACGTGCTACGAGATTTCGATTCCACCGCCGCCTTCTATGAAAGGTTGGG
CTTCGGAATCGTTTTCCGGGACGCCGGCTGGATGATCCTCCAGCGCGGGGATCTCATGCTGGAGTTCTTC
GCCCACCCCAACTTGTTTATTGCAGCTTATAATGGTTACAAATAAAGCAATAGCATCACAAATTTCACAA
ATAAAGCATTTTTTTCACTGCATTCTAGTTGTGGTTTGTCCAAACTCATCAATGTATCTTATCATGTCTG
TATACCGTCGACCTCTAGCTAGAGCTTGGCGTAATCATGGTCATAGCTGTTTCCTGTGTGAAATTGTTAT
CCGCTCACAATTCCACACAACATACGAGCCGGAAGCATAAAGTGTAAAGCCTGGGGTGCCTAATGAGTGA
GCTAACTTACATTAATTGCGTTGCGCTCACTGCCCGCTTTCCAGTCGGGAAACCTGTCGTGCCAGCTGCA
TTAATGAATCGGCCAACGCGCGGGGAGAGGCGGTTTGCGTATTGGGCGCTCTTCCGCTTCCTCGCTCACT
GACTCGCTGCGCTCGGTCGTTCGGCTGCGGCGAGCGGTATCAGCTCACTCAAAGGCGGTAATACGGTTAT
CCACAGAATCAGGGGATAACGCAGGAAAGAACATGTGAGCAAAAGGCCAGCAAAAGGCCAGGAACCGTAA
AAAGGCCGCGTTGCTGGCGTTTTTCCATAGGCTCCGCCCCCCTGACGAGCATCACAAAAATCGACGCTCA
AGTCAGAGGTGGCGAAACCCGACAGGACTATAAAGATACCAGGCGTTTCCCCCTGGAAGCTCCCTCGTGC
GCTCTCCTGTTCCGACCCTGCCGCTTACCGGATACCTGTCCGCCTTTCTCCCTTCGGGAAGCGTGGCGCT
TTCTCATAGCTCACGCTGTAGGTATCTCAGTTCGGTGTAGGTCGTTCGCTCCAAGCTGGGCTGTGTGCAC
GAACCCCCCGTTCAGCCCGACCGCTGCGCCTTATCCGGTAACTATCGTCTTGAGTCCAACCCGGTAAGAC
ACGACTTATCGCCACTGGCAGCAGCCACTGGTAACAGGATTAGCAGAGCGAGGTATGTAGGCGGTGCTAC
AGAGTTCTTGAAGTGGTGGCCTAACTACGGCTACACTAGAAGAACAGTATTTGGTATCTGCGCTCTGCTG
AAGCCAGTTACCTTCGGAAAAAGAGTTGGTAGCTCTTGATCCGGCAAACAAACCACCGCTGGTAGCGGTG
GTTTTTTTGTTTGCAAGCAGCAGATTACGCGCAGAAAAAAAGGATCTCAAGAAGATCCTTTGATCTTTTC
TACGGGGTCTGACGCTCAGTGGAACGAAAACTCACGTTAAGGGATTTTGGTCATGAGATTATCAAAAAGG
ATCTTCACCTAGATCCTTTTAAATTAAAAATGAAGTTTTAAATCAATCTAAAGTATATATGAGTAAACTT
GGTCTGACAGTTACCAATGCTTAATCAGTGAGGCACCTATCTCAGCGATCTGTCTATTTCGTTCATCCAT
AGTTGCCTGACTCCCCGTCGTGTAGATAACTACGATACGGGAGGGCTTACCATCTGGCCCCAGTGCTGCA
ATGATACCGCGAGACCCACGCTCACCGGCTCCAGATTTATCAGCAATAAACCAGCCAGCCGGAAGGGCCG
AGCGCAGAAGTGGTCCTGCAACTTTATCCGCCTCCATCCAGTCTATTAATTGTTGCCGGGAAGCTAGAGT
AAGTAGTTCGCCAGTTAATAGTTTGCGCAACGTTGTTGCCATTGCTACAGGCATCGTGGTGTCACGCTCG
TCGTTTGGTATGGCTTCATTCAGCTCCGGTTCCCAACGATCAAGGCGAGTTACATGATCCCCCATGTTGT
GCAAAAAAGCGGTTAGCTCCTTCGGTCCTCCGATCGTTGTCAGAAGTAAGTTGGCCGCAGTGTTATCACT
CATGGTTATGGCAGCACTGCATAATTCTCTTACTGTCATGCCATCCGTAAGATGCTTTTCTGTGACTGGT
GAGTACTCAACCAAGTCATTCTGAGAATAGTGTATGCGGCGACCGAGTTGCTCTTGCCCGGCGTCAATAC
GGGATAATACCGCGCCACATAGCAGAACTTTAAAAGTGCTCATCATTGGAAAACGTTCTTCGGGGCGAAA
ACTCTCAAGGATCTTACCGCTGTTGAGATCCAGTTCGATGTAACCCACTCGTGCACCCAACTGATCTTCA
GCATCTTTTACTTTCACCAGCGTTTCTGGGTGAGCAAAAACAGGAAGGCAAAATGCCGCAAAAAAGGGAA
TAAGGGCGACACGGAAATGTTGAATACTCATACTCTTCCTTTTTCAATATTATTGAAGCATTTATCAGGG
TTATTGTCTCATGAGCGGATACATATTTGAATGTATTTAGAAAAATAAACAAATAGGGGTTCCGCGCACA
TTTCCCCGAAAAGTGCCACCTGACGTCGACGGA
Features (pLannotate 1.2.2; 20 found; start..end, strand, type, name):
     22..74      -  misc_feature   bom (fragment): basis of mobility region from pBR322
    229..608     +  enhancer       CMV enhancer: human cytomegalovirus immediate early enhancer
    609..812     +  promoter       CMV promoter: human cytomegalovirus (CMV) immediate early promoter
    808..841     +  LTR            5' LTR (truncated) (fragment): truncated 5' long terminal repeat (LTR) from HIV-1
    857..875     +  promoter       T7 promoter: promoter for bacteriophage T7 RNA polymerase
   3237..3461    +  polyA_signal   bGH poly(A) signal: bovine growth hormone polyadenylation signal
   3465..3486    +  promoter       SV40 promoter (fragment): SV40 enhancer and early promoter
   3507..3935    +  rep_origin     f1 ori (sequence partly withheld): f1 bacteriophage origin of replication; arrow indicates direction of (+) strand synthesis
   3949..4278    +  promoter       SV40 promoter: SV40 enhancer and early promoter
   4326..4373    +  promoter       EM7 promoter: synthetic bacterial promoter&nbsp
   4392..4766    +  CDS            BleoR: antibiotic-binding protein; Sh ble from Streptoalloteichus hindustanus; confers resistance to bleomycin, phleomycin, and Zeocin™
   4776..4901    +  CDS            ble (fragment): BLE_KLEPN - Experimental evidence at protein level: Swiss-Prot protein existence level 1. Binding protein with a strong affinity to the bleomycin family of antibiotics. Binds to CL990; an antimitotic-antibiotic compound. From Klebsiella pneumoniae.
   4896..5017    +  polyA_signal   SV40 poly(A) signal: SV40 polyadenylation signal
   5090..5106    -  protein_bind   lac operator: The lac repressor binds to the lac operator to inhibit transcription in E. coli. This inhibition can be relieved by adding lactose or isopropyl-β-D-thiogalactopyranoside (IPTG). lac repressor encoded by lacI
   5114..5144    -  promoter       lac promoter: promoter for the E. coli lac operon
   5159..5180    -  protein_bind   CAP binding site: CAP binding activates transcription in the presence of cAMP. E. coli catabolite activator protein
   5193..5285    -  CDS            lacI (fragment): lac repressor; lacI; The lac repressor binds to the lac operator to inhibit transcription in E. coli. This inhibition can be relieved by adding lactose or isopropyl-β-D-thiogalactopyranoside (IPTG).
   5468..6056    -  rep_origin     ori: high-copy-number ColE1/pMB1/pBR322/pUC origin of replication
   6227..7087    -  CDS            AmpR: β-lactamase; bla; confers resistance to ampicillin, carbenicillin, and related antibiotics
   7088..7192    -  promoter       AmpR promoter: bla
