[The description below was written by a language model from this plasmid's Addgene catalogue record and pLannotate feature annotations shown in this document.]
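Description:
pST_H2FLK5_CAEEL_30-800 (pBS0864) is a 7,229-nt mammalian expression plasmid built on a backbone recorded as YK 02. It is propagated in E. coli from a high-copy ColE1/pUC-type origin under ampicillin selection (AmpR with its own bla promoter). It also carries an f1 origin for single-stranded DNA production. A second marker cassette places the Sh ble gene (BleoR, resistance to bleomycin, phleomycin and Zeocin) behind tandem SV40 early and EM7 promoters and ahead of an SV40 poly(A) signal. This arrangement permits selection in both mammalian cells and bacteria. Short annotated fragments such as the bom, lacI and lac promoter/operator pieces, a partial SV40 promoter and a brief HIV-1 LTR-like match next to the CMV promoter appear to be backbone remnants or incidental matches rather than functional elements.

The payload is a 2,319-bp insert, H2FLK5_CAEEL_30-800, introduced by Gibson cloning and listed as a synthetic protein of de novo origin. The feature table does not annotate the coding sequence itself, but the unannotated stretch between the T7 promoter and the bGH poly(A) signal is the expected location. There it would be driven by the human CMV immediate-early enhancer and promoter, with the T7 promoter available for in vitro transcription or sequencing. No tags or signal sequences are annotated, so the record does not establish whether any are present.

The plasmid comes from a study of natural and designed proteins inspired by extremotolerant organisms, which were tested for condensate formation and for attenuation of apoptosis in human cells. This construct was among the worst performers in that apoptosis assay, inducing apoptosis rather than protecting against it. The depositors name the empty pSecTag2 B vector as the negative control for the assay.
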