Addgene plasmid #185283: pST_H2FLK5_CAEEL_30-800 (pBS0864)
Purpose: For the mammalian expression of the synthetic protein H2FLK5_CAEEL_30-800. This is one of the bottom performing targets in our apoptosis assay (it induced apoptosis).
Depositing lab: Pamela Silver. Depositing organization: Harvard Medical School. Publication: Natural and Designed Proteins Inspired by Extremotolerant Organisms Can Form Condensates and Attenuate Apoptosis in Human Cells. Veling MT, Nguyen DT, Thadani NN, Oster ME, Rollins NJ, Brock KP, Bethel NP, Lim S, Baker D, Way JC, Marks DS, Chang RL, Silver PA. ACS Synth Biol. 2022 Mar 18;11(3):1292-1302. doi: 10.1021/acssynbio.1c00572. Epub 2022 Feb 18. PubMed 35176859.
Backbone
  Vector backbone: YK 02
  Vector type: Mammalian Expression
Growth in bacteria
  Bacterial resistance: Ampicillin, 100 μg/mL
  Growth temperature: 37°C
  Growth strain: DH5alpha
  Copy number: High Copy
Gene/Insert
  Gene/Insert name: H2FLK5_CAEEL_30-800
  Species: De novo
  Insert size (bp): 2319
  Cloning method: Gibson Cloning
Terms and licenses: Academic/Nonprofit Terms; Industry Terms: Not Available to Industry
Depositor comments: This is one of the bottom performing targets in our apoptosis assay (it induced apoptosis). See supplemental table 2 in our paper to see its performance in our assay. The negative control for this assay is pSecTag2 B which can be obtained from Thermo here https://www.thermofisher.com/order/catalog/product/V90020
How to cite: pST_H2FLK5_CAEEL_30-800 (pBS0864) was a gift from Pamela Silver (Addgene plasmid # 185283 ; http://n2t.net/addgene:185283 ; RRID:Addgene_185283)
